>Addgene plasmid #27017 | pRS-puro shNEDD4L #2 | addgene partial sequence | sequence record 33249 | 27017 with pLXSN-5
CCTCACTCCTTCTCTAGGCGCCGGAATTAGATCGATCTCTCGAGGTCGACGGTATCGATAAGCTTTTCCA
AAAATGAGGATCATTTGTCCTACTCTCTTGAAGTAGGACAAATGATCCTCAGGGGATCTGTGGTCTCATA
CAGAACTTATAAGATTCCCAAATCCAAAGACATTTCACGTTTATGGTGATTTCCCAGAACACATAGCGAC
ATGCAAATATTGCAGGGCGCCACTCCCCTGTCCCTCACAGCCATCTTCCTGCCAGGGCGCACGCGCGCTG
GGTGTTCCCGCCTAGTGACACTGGGCCCGCGATTCCTTGGAGCGGGTTGATGACGTCAGCGTTCGAATTC
TACCGGGTAGGGGAGGCGCTTTTCCCAAGGCAGTCTGGAGCATGCGCTTTAGCAGCCCCGCTGGGCACTT
GGCGCTACACAAGTGGCCTCTGGCCTCGCACACATTCCACATCCACCGGTAGGCGCCAACCGGCTCCGTT
CTTTGGTGGCCCCTTCGCGCCACCTTCTACTCCTCCCCTAGTCAGGAAGTTCCCCCCCGCCCCGCAGCTC
GCGTCGTGCAGGACGTGACAAATGGAAGTAGCACGTCTCACTAGTCTCGTGCAGATGGACAGCACCGCTG
AGCAATGGAAGCGGGTAGGCCTTTGGGGCAGCGGCCAATAGCAGCTTTGCTCCTTCGCTTTCTGGGCTCA
GAGGCTGGGAAGGGGTGGGTCCGGGGGCGGGCTCAGGGGCGGGCTCAGGGGCGGGGCGGGCGCCCGAAGG
TCCTCCGGAGGCCCGGCATTCTGCACGCTTCAAAAGCGCACGTCTGCCGCGCTGTTCTCCTCTTCCTCAT
CTCCGGGCCTTTCGACCTGCAGCCCAAGCTAGCTTACCATGACCGAGTACAAGCCCACGGTGCGCCTCGC
CACCCGCGACGACGTCCCC
