[The description below was written by a language model from this plasmid's Addgene catalogue record.]
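Description:
pRS-puro shNEDD4L #2 is a retroviral RNA interference vector built on the pRetroSuper backbone (about 6.4 kb without insert) for stable knockdown of human NEDD4L in mammalian cells. It is propagated in E. coli as a high-copy plasmid under ampicillin selection. Puromycin resistance provides the marker for selecting transduced or transfected mammalian cells. As a retroviral vector, it is meant to be packaged into viral particles in a suitable packaging cell line, so that the shRNA cassette and the puromycin marker integrate into the genome of target cells.

The insert is a short hairpin oligonucleotide, the second of a numbered set of hairpins against NEDD4L (also known as NEDD4-2). It was cloned between the BglII and HindIII sites, both of which are recorded as retained. According to the depositor's note, the hairpin consists of a sense target stretch, a short loop, the reverse-complement antisense stretch and a run of thymidines. This is the usual layout for a Pol III-transcribed shRNA, with the T-run acting as terminator. The record does not name the promoter driving the hairpin; pSUPER-family vectors such as pRetroSuper generally use the H1 RNA polymerase III promoter. No feature table is provided, so LTRs, the packaging signal and the promoter for the puromycin gene cannot be confirmed here.

The associated publication concerns the ubiquitin ligase Nedd4L targeting activated Smad2/3 to limit TGF-beta signalling. This fits use of the construct to deplete endogenous NEDD4L and examine the consequences for that pathway.
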