Addgene plasmid #27017: pRS-puro shNEDD4L #2
Depositing lab: Joan Massague. Depositing organization: Memorial Sloan-Kettering Cancer Center. Publication: Ubiquitin ligase Nedd4L targets activated Smad2/3 to limit TGF-beta signaling. Gao S, Alarcon C, Sapkota G, Rahman S, Chen PY, Goerner N, Macias MJ, Erdjument-Bromage H, Tempst P, Massague J. Mol Cell. 2009 Nov 13. 36(3):457-68. 10.1016/j.molcel.2009.09.043 PubMed 19917253.
Backbone
  Vector backbone: pRetroSuper
  Backbone size w/o insert (bp): 6401
  Vector type: Mammalian Expression, Retroviral, RNAi
  Selectable markers: Puromycin
Growth in bacteria
  Bacterial resistance: Ampicillin, 100 μg/mL
  Growth temperature: 37°C
  Growth strain: DH5alpha
  Copy number: High Copy
Gene/Insert
  Gene/Insert name: shRNA NEDD4L #2 (alt name: NEDD4L)
  Species: H. sapiens (human)
  Entrez Gene: NEDD4L (a.k.a. NEDD4-2, NEDD4.2, PVNH7, RSP5, hNEDD4-2)
  Cloning method: Restriction Enzyme; 5′ cloning site BglII (not destroyed); 3′ cloning site HindIII (not destroyed)
  Sequencing primers: 5′ pLXSN-5; 3′ MSCV-rev
Terms and licenses: Academic/Nonprofit Terms; Industry Terms: Not Available to Industry
Depositor comments: shRNA sequence - 5'-gatccccTGAGGATCATTTGTCCTACttcaagagaGTAGGACAAATGATCCTCAtttttggaaa
How to cite: pRS-puro shNEDD4L #2 was a gift from Joan Massague (Addgene plasmid # 27017 ; http://n2t.net/addgene:27017 ; RRID:Addgene_27017)
